Addgene plasmid #234899: pVS-GhSP
Purpose: This all-in-one vector is used to specifically silence the GhSP gene via virus-induced gene silencing (VIGS).
Depositing lab: Guoli Song. Depositing organization: Institute of Cotton Research (ICR), CAAS. Publication: An all-in-one plant virus-based vector toolkit for streamlined gene silencing, overexpression, and genome editing. Hao Y, Yuan Z, Li Y, Zuo D, Cheng H, Wang Q, Zhang Y, Lv L, Liu J, Song G. Plant Commun. 2025 May 19:101379. doi: 10.1016/j.xplc.2025.101379. PubMed 40394900.
Backbone
  Vector backbone: pJRT.Agro.CLCrVA.008
  Backbone manufacturer: Tuttle et al Plant Methods. 2012 Aug 1;8(1):27. doi: 10.1186/1746-4811-8-27.
  Vector type: Plant Expression
Growth in bacteria
  Bacterial resistance: Kanamycin, 50 μg/mL
  Growth temperature: 37°C
  Growth strain: DH5alpha
  Copy number: High Copy
Gene/Insert
  Gene/Insert name: VIGS fragement of GhSP gene
  Species: G. hirsutum (cotton)
  Cloning method: Other
Terms and licenses: Academic/Nonprofit Terms; Industry Terms: Not Available to Industry
How to cite: pVS-GhSP was a gift from Guoli Song (Addgene plasmid # 234899 ; http://n2t.net/addgene:234899 ; RRID:Addgene_234899)
