[The description below was written by a language model from this plasmid's Addgene catalogue record and pLannotate feature annotations shown in this document.]
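Description:
pVS-GhSP is a plant virus-based binary vector for virus-induced gene silencing (VIGS) of the GhSP gene in upland cotton (Gossypium hirsutum). It is built on pJRT.Agro.CLCrVA.008, an Agrobacterium-deliverable backbone whose name indicates a cotton leaf crumple virus A-component origin. The plasmid backbone has the layout of a typical binary vector. A high-copy ColE1/pMB1-type origin with a bom site supports propagation in E. coli, while the pVS1 oriV with RepA and StaA provides replication and stable maintenance in Agrobacterium. A kanamycin resistance gene (aphA-3) serves for bacterial selection. Nopaline-type left and right T-DNA border repeats delimit the region transferred into plant cells, and remnants of a pUC-type lac/lacZα cloning region and a short fragment of the enhanced CaMV 35S promoter lie near the borders.

Between the borders, the feature table shows coding regions from both components of a bipartite begomovirus, identified by homology to related geminiviruses. The nuclear shuttle protein and movement protein are characteristic of the B component and mediate nuclear export and cell-to-cell spread. The replication initiator Rep and the replication enhancer REN are characteristic of the A component. Carrying both sets on one T-DNA is consistent with the "all-in-one" description, so a single plasmid should supply what otherwise needs two co-delivered constructs. Only short capsid protein fragments remain, flanking an antisense-oriented segment of about 490 nt that matches the CENTRORADIALIS family of shoot and inflorescence architecture regulators. This segment appears to be the GhSP silencing fragment, placed where the coat protein gene would normally sit. As the viral replicon replicates and spreads, transcripts carrying this fragment are expected to trigger RNA silencing of endogenous GhSP for loss-of-function studies. No plant selectable marker is annotated.
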