Features (pLannotate 1.2.2; 24 found; start..end, strand, type, name):
    982..1749    +  CDS            NSP_ABMVW: Experimental evidence at protein level: Swiss-Prot protein existence level 1. Binds to the genomic viral ssDNA, shuttles it into and out of the cell nucleus. Begomoviruses use 2 proteins to transport their DNA from cell to cell. The nuclear shuttle protein (NSP) shuttles it between nucleus and cytoplasm and the movement protein (MP) probably transports the DNA-NSP complex to the cell periphery and facilitates movement across the cell wall. From Abutilon mosaic virus (isolate West India) (AbMV).
   1792..2670    -  CDS            MVP_ABMVW: Experimental evidence at protein level: Swiss-Prot protein existence level 1. Transports viral genome to neighboring plant cells directly through plasmosdesmata, without any budding. The movement protein allows efficient cell to cell propagation, by bypassing the host cell wall barrier. Begomovirus genome is shuttled out of nucleus by Nuclear shuttle protein (NSP) and the movement protein transports the DNA-NSP complex to cell plasmodesmata and facilitates further movement across the cell wall. From Abutilon mosaic virus (isolate West India) (AbMV).
   3769..4254    -  CDS            CEN (fragment): CEN_ANTMA - Experimental evidence at protein level: Swiss-Prot protein existence level 1. Expression of CEN leads to a morphological switch between shoot growth and the development of flower structures (inflorescence). May form complexes with phosphorylated ligands by interfering with kinases and their effectors. From Antirrhinum majus (Garden snapdragon).
   4280..4336    +  CDS            CAPSD_ABMVW (fragment): Experimental evidence at protein level: Swiss-Prot protein existence level 1. Encapsidates the viral DNA into characteristic twinned ('geminate') particles. Binds the genomic viral ssDNA and shuttles it into and out of the cell nucleus. The CP of bipartite geminiviruses is not required for cell-to-cell or systemic movement. From Abutilon mosaic virus (isolate West India) (AbMV).
   4339..4734    -  CDS            REN_TGMVY: Experimental evidence at protein level: Swiss-Prot protein existence level 1. Increases viral DNA accumulation. Enhances infectivity and symptom expression (By similarity). From Tomato golden mosaic virus (strain Yellow vein) (TGMV).
   4812..5861    -  CDS            REP_BGYMJ: Experimental evidence at protein level: Swiss-Prot protein existence level 1. Essential for the replication of viral ssDNA. The closed circular ssDNA genome is first converted to a superhelical dsDNA. Rep binds a specific region at the genome origin of replication. It introduces an endonucleolytic nick within the conserved sequence 5'- TAATATTAC-3' in the intergenic region of the genome present in all geminiviruses, thereby initiating the rolling circle replication (RCR). Following cleavage, binds covalently to the 5'-phosphate of DNA as a tyrosyl ester. The cleavage gives rise to a free 3'-OH
   6214..6318    +  CDS            CAPSD_ABMVW (fragment): Experimental evidence at protein level: Swiss-Prot protein existence level 1. Encapsidates the viral DNA into characteristic twinned ('geminate') particles. Binds the genomic viral ssDNA and shuttles it into and out of the cell nucleus. The CP of bipartite geminiviruses is not required for cell-to-cell or systemic movement. From Abutilon mosaic virus (isolate West India) (AbMV).
   6337..6382    +  misc_feature   MCS (fragment): pUC18/19 multiple cloning site
   6385..6539    +  CDS            lacZα (fragment): LacZα fragment of β-galactosidase; lacZ fragment
   6605..6629    +  misc_feature   RB T-DNA repeat: right border repeat from nopaline C58 T-DNA
   6969..7370    +  CDS            Y4CG_SINFN (fragment): Protein inferred from homology: Swiss-Prot protein existence level 3. From Sinorhizobium fredii (strain NBRC 101917 / NGR234).
   7930..8559    +  CDS            pVS1 StaA: stability protein from the Pseudomonas plasmid pVS1 (Heeb et al., 2000)
   8988..10061   +  CDS            pVS1 RepA: replication protein from the Pseudomonas plasmid pVS1 (Heeb et al., 2000)
  10127..10321   +  rep_origin     pVS1 oriV: origin of replication for the Pseudomonas plasmid pVS1 (Heeb et al., 2000)
  10524..10563   +  CDS            rop (fragment): Rop protein, which maintains plasmids at low copy number; rop
  10665..10805   +  misc_feature   bom: basis of mobility region from pBR322
  10991..11579   -  rep_origin     ori: high-copy-number ColE1/pMB1/pBR322/pUC origin of replication
  11666..12460   -  CDS            KanR: aminoglycoside phosphotransferase; aphA-3; confers resistance to kanamycin
  12885..12909   +  misc_feature   LB T-DNA repeat: left border repeat from nopaline C58 T-DNA
  12987..13060   -  promoter       CaMV 35S promoter (enhanced) (fragment): cauliflower mosaic virus 35S promoter with a duplicated enhancer region
  13076..13164   +  CDS            lacI (fragment): lac repressor; lacI; The lac repressor binds to the lac operator to inhibit transcription in E. coli. This inhibition can be relieved by adding lactose or isopropyl-β-D-thiogalactopyranoside (IPTG).
  13177..13198   +  protein_bind   CAP binding site: CAP binding activates transcription in the presence of cAMP. E. coli catabolite activator protein
  13213..13243   +  promoter       lac promoter: promoter for the E. coli lac operon
  13247..13269   +  protein_bind   lac operator (fragment): The lac repressor binds to the lac operator to inhibit transcription in E. coli. This inhibition can be relieved by adding lactose or isopropyl-β-D-thiogalactopyranoside (IPTG). lac repressor encoded by lacI
>Addgene plasmid #234899 | pVS-GhSP | addgene full sequence | sequence record 475995 | Addgene NGS Result
AATTCGAGCTCATTCGAGCTCCAGAACGATCTCAGTTAGGTCATGGGAAAGCTGATATTCATCCCTCTGA
GACTCTATATAATTAAATGCGTTTGGGGGATTAGCTAATTGAGAATCCATATAGAGAAATATGGCCGCGC
AGCGACGCCGGTTGAAGAATATGAACAAGGAATAAGATGAACAAGGAAGAAGATGAACAAGCAATAATTT
AATTAATTATTGTTAATAAGCATAAATTATGAAAATAATTTTGATGGTAATGAAAGTATTATAAATAATA
TTTAGGAGAAAATATTGTTAAGGAAATATCTGGTTATGTTTATTTGTTAAGGTATATGGGTTTTTATAGA
AACCCAGGAGCAGCTATGGTAAGAAACCCAGGACTCAAAAAATGCCTCTCAACTTCTCTCATATGTTGCG
GAGTCTGGAGTCCCATTTATACCATAGAAAGCATTGGGGGTATAGCATGGTAATTTCACATCGGACTCCA
TACCGCGGCCATCTATATAATATTACTGATGGCCGCGCGAAGTCCCGGTATGCCTTTTCAGCCGTTGGAT
CTGGAGCCGTACCTTTTTCGCGTTCCCATTTTGCCCCTGGAGTCCCGAGCTATTTACGACCCCCTGCCAC
CGAGTCCCCTTCGTGGAGCGCTCTTCGTCCAACACGTGTCCCAACTTTTGCGCATTTTTGACTACCTGTC
GCGCACTTGAATTAAAGTTGCCCTTTTATTTTCTTCCAATTATTTTGCGGCTGAGTAGTCTAGATAATTG
TGACAACTTAGTGAGCAAGTTGTAGGAGGACCCTATCCGTCTGGGAAAATAATTGGGTTTTCACGTGTAC
CAATGGGAAATAATATGTATAGCCTATTTAATTTAGAAAATTAAATAGTTTTAGTAATTCCTATATAATA
GCGTTTACTAGTCTGGGTAAAATTCGTATAGGAAAAAATATTTATTATTTTTTAAATTTAACCTATTGAA
AATGTACAGTTTAAAGAGTAGACGTGGATCGAATTACATTCAAGCACGTGGAAACTCACGGACCCCATTA
TTCAAACGACATTCCACTGGTAAGCGTTATGGAGGAAGACGACTACAGCCACTGAATGTGAAAAGAGAAG
ATGAACCCAGAATGTCGACCCAACGCATCCACGAGAATCAATATGGGTCGGAATTTACAATGGCCCACAA
CACAGCCATTTCGACCTATATCTCCTATCCTAATCTGGGCAAGACTGAACCCAATCGAACCAGGTCGTAC
ATCAAGCTGAAACGATTGCGTTTCAAGGGCACGGTGAAGATCGAACGAGTTCCTACTGACGTGGCTATGG
ATGGTTCGATTCCCAACACGGAAGGGGTGTTCTCATTGGTCATAGTCGTTGACCGAAAACCTCATTTGAC
TGCATCTGGATGCCTACATACGTTTGACGAACTATTTGGTGCGATAATCCACAGCCATGGAACCCTGTCT
ATAGTTCCCGCGTTGAAGGATCGTTACTACATACGGCATGTAATTAAACGGGTACTGTCCGTCGAGAAAG
ATAACGTCATGGTGGATATTGAAGGATCCACTGCTCTGTCTAATAGGCGTTTTAATTGTTGGGCCAGTTT
TAAAGATCTTGATTTGGATTCATGTAAGGGTGTTTATGACAACATAAACAAGAATGCCCTGTTAGTTTAT
TACTCATGGGTATCGGATACTGTGTCTAAAGCATCCACTTATGTATCGTATGACCTTGATTATATTGGAT
AATCAATAATAACAGGAAAATTTGAATAAGAAAAAATATTATTTAAATATTTTTGGTTGAGGACCATTAC
AACTACTCTTGATACATTCTTGGACCGTTGTCCTAACCAGTTCGTTTAATTGGGCCATAGACATGGTAAT
GTTGGACTCAGCCCTATGGGCCCCTACTATTGATGCCGAGTCACCTGGATCCAGTACAGTGGACCCTAAC
CTGTGCAGCTCTCTGTAAGGTGTCTGTTCGTTATTGGACTGTGAGTCCGCATCTTCGTTAACGGGCCCTA
TGGTACTCCTGGTCGCCCACGACTCCCCTGGCCTTATTTCTATTGGGCCTGGAAGCCCAAATCTGTTCAT
GGATGCGGACCTAATTAGTTTCCTTTCCCATTTACCATAGTCTACATGTGAGAAATCAACGTCTTTAGCG
GAGAACTGTTTGGAAAGGATCTTTACCGTTGGCGCCTTGAACGGAATATCGACGGAATGTTTGGCGGTCG
ATAATTTCAGCTTCCCTTTGAATTTTGCGAAGTGGGTACGCTGTTGAACATTCGTATCAGAAACTCTGTA
ATAGAGTTTCCAAGGGATTGGGTCTTTGAGAGAGAAGAAGGAAGCTGAAAAATAGTGGAGATCTATGTTA
CACCTGATCGGAAAAGTCCACGACGATTGTAATGATTCATTATCAGTCATCCTCTTGTCGTGAATCTCCA
CTATCACTGTACCAGTCGCGTTAATTGGCACCTGCTGCCTGTACTCGATAACGCAATGATCGATCTTCAT
GCAACTGCGACTGAGTCTCGCCGTTAATTGTGCCGCCGTTGACGGAAACTGCAGAACGATCTCAGTTAGG
TCATGGGAAAGCTGATATTCATCCCTCTGAGACTCTATATAATTAAATGCGTTTGGGGGATTAGCTAATT
GAGAATCCATATAGAGAAATATGGCCGCGCAGCGACGCCGGTTGAAGAATATGAACAAGGAATAAGATGA
ACAAGGAAGAAGATGAACAAGCAATAATTTAATTAATTATTGTTAATAAGCATAAATTATGAAAATAATT
TTGATGGTAATGAAAGTATTATAAATAATATTTAGGAGAAAATATTGTTAAGGAAATATCTGGTTATGTT
TATTTGTTAAGGTATATGGGTTTTTATAGAAACCCAGGAGCAGCTATGGTAAGAAACCCAGGACTCAAAA
AATGCCTCTCAACTTCTCTCATATGTTGCGGAGTCTGGAGTCCCATTTATACCATAGAAAGCATTGGGGG
TATAGCATGGTAATTTCACATCGGACTCCATACCGCGGCCATCTATATAATATTACTGATGGCCGCGCGA
AGTCCCGGTATGCCTTTTCAGCCGTTGGATCTGGAGCCGTACCTTTTTCGCGTTCCCATTTTGCCCCTGG
AGTCCCGAGCTATTTACGACCCCCTGCCACCGAGTCCCCTTCGTGGAGCGCTCTTCGTCCAACACGTGTC
CCAACTTTTGCGCATTTTTGACTACCTGTCGCGCACTTGAATTAAAGTTGCCCTTTTATTTTCTTCCAAT
TATTTTGCGGCTGAGTAGTCTAGTGGATCCCCCGGAGCTCCACTTGGGATAGGTTAAGAAAATATGTCTG
GCTTGTAAACGAAAAGAATCGGGGTTTCTAGGCATTTTTTAAATAGTGACCCAGGACTCAAAAACTAGCT
CTCAACTTCTCTCATATGTTGTGGAGTCTGGAGTCCTTTATATATGTTTACGCTATAGAAGGCATTTGGG
GACTCTCCCGGGCCCACCATAGGACTCCATACCGCGGCCATCTATATAATATTACTGATGGCCGCGCGGA
TTTTGGAGCCCCCTTTTGTCGTTAGCGCGACCTTTAATTCAAATTAAAGGTTGCTTTTTTCTATCGTCCG
ATCATTTTGCGCCTGACTAGCCTAGATATTAGCAACAACTTCGCGGCTAAGTTGTTGACCGTCAAGTATA
AATTAATGGGCTTATGGCCTAATGGGTATAGAGCAAAATGGCATGCCTGCAGACTAGTGCGTCTTCTAGC
AGCTGTTTCCCTTTGAGCATTGAAATAGACAGCTGCAACAGGAACCCCTAGTTCGTTTTCTTCTGCAAAC
TTCCTGGTATCGAAACGATCCCTTGATGACGGTATGCTTCTCACTGTTTGCCTGCCTTTTTGCTTGAAGA
GGAGGAACACAAACCTGTGGATCCCTATGTTTGGCCTTGGCATTTCGTAGTTCACCATTTCCCTTCCAAA
TGTGGCATCTGTTGTGCCGGGGATATCTGTCACTATCCAGTGTAAGTGCTCCCTCAGGTAAGGGTCACTA
GGACCAGGAACATCTGGGTCTGTCATCACCAGGGTGAAAAAGGATCTCATATCACCTCCATGAACCTCAA
CCTTAGGCTTGTTAGTAACTGCAGATGGAAAAAATTCATGGCCATTATATACCTGCTTGTTGGTGTTGAA
AGTGACTGACATTTTCACAGATGGGGAGAGGGCATCAATAACATCCCCAATCACTCATTCGCTAGCGTTA
ACTGGCCATAATCCTGTGTATGCAACGTTGAAAATTCGGATCTATTTTTACGATTCGATCATGAATTAAT
AAAATTTAAATTTTATTGAATGATTTTCTAGTACATAACTGACATACGACTTATCAGTTGCGAAACGAAC
AGCTCTAATTACATTGTTAAGTGAAATTACGCCTAATTCGTCTAAGTACAACATAACCAACTGTTTAAAC
CTAATTAAATAAGTCGACCCAGAAGCTGTCAGAGATGTCGTCCAGACTTGGAAGTTCAGGTAAGCTTTGT
GGAGATGCAACGCTCTCCGTAAGTTGTGGTTGAATCGGATCTGGACGTGGTATATACGCGTCCTGGTGTA
TAGCAGATCCTCTACTCCGTATATCTTGAAATATAGGGGATTTATTATCTCCCAGATATACACGCCATTC
TCTGCCTGACGTGCAGTGATGATTTCCCCTGTGCGTGAATCCATGACCGGTGCAGCCTATGTGGAAGTAT
ATGGTGCACCCACAGTTTAGATCAATGCGTCGTCGTCTAATCGCCCTCCTCTTGGCTTGCCTGTGTGCCT
TCTTGATAGAGGGGGGCGTCGAGAGTGATGAAGATAACATTCTTGAGAGTCCAATGTTTGAGCGACGCAT
TTTCCGCTTTATCCAGGAAATCTTTATAGCTGGATCCCTCGCCTGGATTGCAAAGCACGATTGAAGGGAT
CCCTCCTTTAATTTGAACTGGTTTCCCGTACTTGCAATTTGACTGCCAGTCTTTTTGGGCCCCAAGAAGC
TCTTTCCAATGCTTTAGCTTTAGGTATTGCGGTGCTACGTCATCAATGACGTTATAGGCAACATTATTCG
AGTACACTCGATTATTGAAGTCCAGGTGTCCACTGAGGTAATTATGTGGGCCTAAAGCACGAGCCCACAT
CGTCTTGCCCGTTCTAGAATCACCTTCCACTATGAGACTAACTGGTCTTACAGGCCGCGCAGCGGGACCC
ATTCCAAAATAATCATCCGCCCATTCTTGCATCTGTTCAGGAACGTTAGTGAAAGAGGAAAGTGGAAATG
GAGGGACCCATTGTTCAGGCGCCTTTTTGAAAAGGCGTTCCAAGTTCGCTGTAATGTTATGGTAACTCAC
GATGAACGCCCTTGGATCTCCGGCCCGGATAATTGCAAGAGCTTCCGCCAAACTAGGTGCATTGATGGCG
TTATAATAGACGTCGTCTTTATTCTTCTTTGTACCCCCAGGCACTTTGAACTGTCCGGATTCACAACAAT
CGCCGTCTTTGGTGATGTAATTCTTGACGGCGTTGGCGTCTTTGGCTGCTTGTATGTTTGGGTGAAAATT
GGTCGACCTTCTGGGGTGAGTAAGGTCGAAAAATCTCTTATTCTTGATGTTGGACTTTCCAGAGAGTTGG
ATGAGACAGTGAAGGTGTGGGAATCCGTCCGAGTGCTCCTCTCTGGCAACTCGAATATATGTTGGTTTGA
CGACTGACCATGATAAGGTTTGAAGCATTTGAAGAGCTTCATTTTTTGGGATATCGCACTTGGGATAGGT
TAAGAAAATATGTCTGGCTTGTAAACGAAAAGAATCGGGGTTTCTAGGCATTTTTTAAATAGTGACCCAG
GACTCAAAAACTAGCTCTCAACTTCTCTCATATGTTGTGGAGTCTGGAGTCCTTTATATATGTTTACGCT
ATAGAAGGCATTTGGGGACTCTCCCGGGCCCACCATAGGACTCCATACCGCGGCCATCTATATAATATTA
CTGATGGCCGCGCGGATTTTGGAGCCCCCTTTTGTCGTTAGCGCGACCTTTAATTCAAATTAAAGGTTGC
TTTTTTCTATCGTCCAATCATTTTGCGCCTGACTAGCCTAGATATTAGCAACAACTTCGCGACTAAGTTG
TTGACCGTCAAGTATAAATTAATGGGCTTATGGCCCAATGGGTATAGAGCAAAATGCCCAAGCGTGATGC
CCCGTGGCGCTTATTAGCGGGTACGTCTAAGGTAAGTCGAAATGCCAACTACTCTCCCTTGAGAGTATTG
GGCCCTAAAGTTAATAAGGGACCTCGAGGGGGGGCCCGGTACCCGGGGATCCTCTAGAGTCGACCTGCAG
GCATGCAAGCTTGGCACTGGCCGTCGTTTTACAACGTCGTGACTGGGAAAACCCTGGCGTTACCCAACTT
AATCGCCTTGCAGCACATCCCCCTTTCGCCAGCTGGCGTAATAGCGAAGAGGCCCGCACCGATCGCCCTT
CCCAACAGTTGCGCAGCCTGAATGGCGAATGCTAGAGCAGCTTGAGCTTGGATCAGATTGTCGTTTCCCG
CCTTCAGTTTAAACTATCAGTGTTTGACAGGATATATTGGCGGGTAAACCTAAGAGAAAAGAGCGTTTAT
TAGAATAATCGGATATTTAAAAGGGCGTGAAAAGGTTTATCCGTTCGTCCATTTGTATGTGCATGCCAAC
CACAGGGTTCCCCTCGGGATCAAAGTACTTTGATCCAACCCCTCCGCTGCTATAGTGCAGTCGGCTTCTG
ACGTTCAGTGCAGCCGTCTTCTGAAAACGACATGTCGCACAAGTCCTAAGTTACGCGACAGGCTGCCGCC
CTGCCCTTTTCCTGGCGTTTTCTTGTCGCGTGTTTTAGTCGCATAAAGTAGAATACTTGCGACTAGAACC
GGAGACATTACGCCATGAACAAGAGCGCCGCCGCTGGCCTGCTGGGCTATGCCCGCGTCAGCACCGACGA
CCAGGACTTGACCAACCAACGGGCCGAACTGCACGCGGCCGGCTGCACCAAGCTGTTTTCCGAGAAGATC
ACCGGCACCAGGCGCGACCGCCCGGAGCTGGCCAGGATGCTTGACCACCTACGCCCTGGCGACGTTGTGA
CAGTGACCAGGCTAGACCGCCTGGCCCGCAGCACCCGCGACCTACTGGACATTGCCGAGCGCATCCAGGA
GGCCGGCGCGGGCCTGCGTAGCCTGGCAGAGCCGTGGGCCGACACCACCACGCCGGCCGGCCGCATGGTG
TTGACCGTGTTCGCCGGCATTGCCGAGTTCGAGCGTTCCCTAATCATCGACCGCACCCGGAGCGGGCGCG
AGGCCGCCAAGGCCCGAGGCGTGAAGTTTGGCCCCCGCCCTACCCTCACCCCGGCACAGATCGCGCACGC
CCGCGAGCTGATCGACCAGGAAGGCCGCACCGTGAAAGAGGCGGCTGCACTGCTTGGCGTGCATCGCTCG
ACCCTGTACCGCGCACTTGAGCGCAGCGAGGAAGTGACGCCCACCGAGGCCAGGCGGCGCGGTGCCTTCC
GTGAGGACGCATTGACCGAGGCCGACGCCCTGGCGGCCGCCGAGAATGAACGCCAAGAGGAACAAGCATG
AAACCGCACCAGGACGGCCAGGACGAACCGTTTTTCATTACCGAAGAGATCGAGGCGGAGATGATCGCGG
CCGGGTACGTGTTCGAGCCGCCCGCGCACGTCTCAACCGTGCGGCTGCATGAAATCCTGGCCGGTTTGTC
TGATGCCAAGCTGGCGGCCTGGCCGGCCAGCTTGGCCGCTGAAGAAACCGAGCGCCGCCGTCTAAAAAGG
TGATGTGTATTTGAGTAAAACAGCTTGCGTCATGCGGTCGCTGCGTATATGATGCGATGAGTAAATAAAC
AAATACGCAAGGGGAACGCATGAAGGTTATCGCTGTACTTAACCAGAAAGGCGGGTCAGGCAAGACGACC
ATCGCAACCCATCTAGCCCGCGCCCTGCAACTCGCCGGGGCCGATGTTCTGTTAGTCGATTCCGATCCCC
AGGGCAGTGCCCGCGATTGGGCGGCCGTGCGGGAAGATCAACCGCTAACCGTTGTCGGCATCGACCGCCC
GACGATTGACCGCGACGTGAAGGCCATCGGCCGGCGCGACTTCGTAGTGATCGACGGAGCGCCCCAGGCG
GCGGACTTGGCTGTGTCCGCGATCAAGGCAGCCGACTTCGTGCTGATTCCGGTGCAGCCAAGCCCTTACG
ACATATGGGCCACCGCCGACCTGGTGGAGCTGGTTAAGCAGCGCATTGAGGTCACGGATGGAAGGCTACA
AGCGGCCTTTGTCGTGTCGCGGGCGATCAAAGGCACGCGCATCGGCGGTGAGGTTGCCGAGGCGCTGGCC
GGGTACGAGCTGCCCATTCTTGAGTCCCGTATCACGCAGCGCGTGAGCTACCCAGGCACTGCCGCCGCCG
GCACAACCGTTCTTGAATCAGAACCCGAGGGCGACGCTGCCCGCGAGGTCCAGGCGCTGGCCGCTGAAAT
TAAATCAAAACTCATTTGAGTTAATGAGGTAAAGAGAAAATGAGCAAAAGCACAAACACGCTAAGTGCCG
GCCGTCCGAGCGCACGCAGCAGCAAGGCTGCAACGTTGGCCAGCCTGGCAGACACGCCAGCCATGAAGCG
GGTCAACTTTCAGTTGCCGGCGGAGGATCACACCAAGCTGAAGATGTACGCGGTACGCCAAGGCAAGACC
ATTACCGAGCTGCTATCTGAATACATCGCGCAGCTACCAGAGTAAATGAGCAAATGAATAAATGAGTAGA
TGAATTTTAGCGGCTAAAGGAGGCGGCATGGAAAATCAAGAACAACCAGGCACCGACGCCGTGGAATGCC
CCATGTGTGGAGGAACGGGCGGTTGGCCAGGCGTAAGCGGCTGGGTTGCCTGCCGGCCCTGCAATGGCAC
TGGAACCCCCAAGCCCGAGGAATCGGCGTGAGCGGTCGCAAACCATCCGGCCCGGTACAAATCGGCGCGG
CGCTGGGTGATGACCTGGTGGAGAAGTTGAAGGCCGCGCAGGCCGCCCAGCGGCAACGCATCGAGGCAGA
AGCACGCCCCGGTGAATCGTGGCAAGCGGCCGCTGATCGAATCCGCAAAGAATCCCGGCAACCGCCGGCA
GCCGGTGCGCCGTCGATTAGGAAGCCGCCCAAGGGCGACGAGCAACCAGATTTTTTCGTTCCGATGCTCT
ATGACGTGGGCACCCGCGATAGTCGCAGCATCATGGACGTGGCCGTTTTCCGTCTGTCGAAGCGTGACCG
ACGAGCTGGCGAGGTGATCCGCTACGAGCTTCCAGACGGGCACGTAGAGGTTTCCGCAGGGCCGGCCGGC
ATGGCCAGTGTGTGGGATTACGACCTGGTACTGATGGCGGTTTCCCATCTAACCGAATCCATGAACCGAT
ACCGGGAAGGGAAGGGAGACAAGCCCGGCCGCGTGTTCCGTCCACACGTTGCGGACGTACTCAAGTTCTG
CCGGCGAGCCGATGGCGGAAAGCAGAAAGACGACCTGGTAGAAACCTGCATTCGGTTAAACACCACGCAC
GTTGCCATGCAGCGTACGAAGAAGGCCAAGAACGGCCGCCTGGTGACGGTATCCGAGGGTGAAGCCTTGA
TTAGCCGCTACAAGATCGTAAAGAGCGAAACCGGGCGGCCGGAGTACATCGAGATCGAGCTAGCTGATTG
GATGTACCGCGAGATCACAGAAGGCAAGAACCCGGACGTGCTGACGGTTCACCCCGATTACTTTTTGATC
GATCCCGGCATCGGCCGTTTTCTCTACCGCCTGGCACGCCGCGCCGCAGGCAAGGCAGAAGCCAGATGGT
TGTTCAAGACGATCTACGAACGCAGTGGCAGCGCCGGAGAGTTCAAGAAGTTCTGTTTCACCGTGCGCAA
GCTGATCGGGTCAAATGACCTGCCGGAGTACGATTTGAAGGAGGAGGCGGGGCAGGCTGGCCCGATCCTA
GTCATGCGCTACCGCAACCTGATCGAGGGCGAAGCATCCGCCGGTTCCTAATGTACGGAGCAGATGCTAG
GGCAAATTGCCCTAGCAGGGGAAAAAGGTCGAAAAGGTGTCTTTCCTGTGGATAGCACGTACATTGGGAA
CCCAAAGCCGTACATTGGGAACCGGAACCCGTACATTGGGAACCCAAAGCCGTACATTGGGAACCGGTCA
CACATGTAAGTGACTGATATAAAAGAGAAAAAAGGCGATTTTTCCGCCTAAAACTCTTTAAAACTTATTA
AAACTCTTAAAACCCGCCTGGCCTGTGCATAACTGTCTGGCCAGCGCACAGCCGAAGAGCTGCAAAAAGC
GCCTACCCTTCGGTCGCTGCGCTCCCTACGCCCCGCCGCTTCGCGTCGGCCTATCGCGGCCGCTGGCCGC
TCAAAAATGGCTGGCCTACGGCCAGGCAATCTACCAGGGCGCGGACAAGCCGCGCCGTCGCCACTCGACC
GCCGGCGCCCACATCAAGGCACCCTGCCTCGCGCGTTTCGGTGATGACGGTGAAAACCTCTGACACATGC
AGCTCCCGGAGACGGTCACAGCTTGTCTGTAAGCGGATGCCGGGAGCAGACAAGCCCGTCAGGGCGCGTC
AGCGGGTGTTGGCGGGTGTCGGGGCGCAGCCATGACCCAGTCACGTAGCGATAGCGGAGTGTATACTGGC
TTAACTATGCGGCATCAGAGCAGATTGTACTGAGAGTGCACCATATGCGGTGTGAAATACCGCACAGATG
CGTAAGGAGAAAATACCGCATCAGGCGCTCTTCCGCTTCCTCGCTCACTGACTCGCTGCGCTCGGTCGTT
CGGCTGCGGCGAGCGGTATCAGCTCACTCAAAGGCGGTAATACGGTTATCCACAGAATCAGGGGATAACG
CAGGAAAGAACATGTGAGCAAAAGGCCAGCAAAAGGCCAGGAACCGTAAAAAGGCCGCGTTGCTGGCGTT
TTTCCATAGGCTCCGCCCCCCTGACGAGCATCACAAAAATCGACGCTCAAGTCAGAGGTGGCGAAACCCG
ACAGGACTATAAAGATACCAGGCGTTTCCCCCTGGAAGCTCCCTCGTGCGCTCTCCTGTTCCGACCCTGC
CGCTTACCGGATACCTGTCCGCCTTTCTCCCTTCGGGAAGCGTGGCGCTTTCTCATAGCTCACGCTGTAG
GTATCTCAGTTCGGTGTAGGTCGTTCGCTCCAAGCTGGGCTGTGTGCACGAACCCCCCGTTCAGCCCGAC
CGCTGCGCCTTATCCGGTAACTATCGTCTTGAGTCCAACCCGGTAAGACACGACTTATCGCCACTGGCAG
CAGCCACTGGTAACAGGATTAGCAGAGCGAGGTATGTAGGCGGTGCTACAGAGTTCTTGAAGTGGTGGCC
TAACTACGGCTACACTAGAAGGACAGTATTTGGTATCTGCGCTCTGCTGAAGCCAGTTACCTTCGGAAAA
AGAGTTGGTAGCTCTTGATCCGGCAAACAAACCACCGCTGGTAGCGGTGGTTTTTTTGTTTGCAAGCAGC
AGATTACGCGCAGAAAAAAAGGATCTCAAGAAGATCCTTTGATCTTTTCTACGGGGTCTGACGCTCAGTG
GAACGAAAACTCACGTTAAGGGATTTTGGTCATGCATTCTAGGTACTAAAACAATTCATCCAGTAAAATA
TAATATTTTATTTTCTCCCAATCAGGCTTGATCCCCAGTAAGTCAAAAAATAGCTCGACATACTGTTCTT
CCCCGATATCCTCCCTGATCGACCGGACGCAGAAGGCAATGTCATACCACTTGTCCGCCCTGCCGCTTCT
CCCAAGATCAATAAAGCCACTTACTTTGCCATCTTTCACAAAGATGTTGCTGTCTCCCAGGTCGCCGTGG
GAAAAGACAAGTTCCTCTTCGGGCTTTTCCGTCTTTAAAAAATCATACAGCTCGCGCGGATCTTTAAATG
GAGTGTCTTCTTCCCAGTTTTCGCAATCCACATCGGCCAGATCGTTATTCAGTAAGTAATCCAATTCGGC
TAAGCGGCTGTCTAAGCTATTCGTATAGGGACAATCCGATATGTCGATGGAGTGAAAGAGCCTGATGCAC
TCCGCATACAGCTCGATAATCTTTTCAGGGCTTTGTTCATCTTCATACTCTTCCGAGCAAAGGACGCCAT
CGGCCTCACTCATGAGCAGATTGCTCCAGCCATCATGCCGTTCAAAGTGCAGGACCTTTGGAACAGGCAG
CTTTCCTTCCAGCCATAGCATCATGTCCTTTTCCCGTTCCACATCATAGGTGGTCCCTTTATACCGGCTG
TCCGTCATTTTTAAATATAGGTTTTCATTTTCTCCCACCAGCTTATATACCTTAGCAGGAGACATTCCTT
CCGTATCTTTTACGCAGCGGTATTTTTCGATCAGTTTTTTCAATTCCGGTGATATTCTCATTTTAGCCAT
TTATTATTTCCTTCCTCTTTTCTACAGTATTTAAAGATACCCCAAGAAGCTAATTATAACAAGACGAACT
CCAATTCACTGTTCCTTGCATTCTAAAACCTTAAATACCAGAAAACAGCTTTTTCAAAGTTGTTTTCAAA
GTTGGCGTATAACATAGTATCGACGGAGCCGATTTTGAAACCGCGGTGATCACAGGCAGCAACGCTCTGT
CATCGTTACAATCAACATGCTACCCTCCGCGAGATCATCCGTGTTTCAAACCCGGCAGCTTAGTTGCCGT
TCTTCCGAATAGCATCGGTAACATGAGCAAAGTCTGCCGCCTTACAACGGCTCTCCCGCTGACGCCGTCC
CGGACTGATGGGCTGCCTGTATCGAGTGGTGATTTTGTGCCGAGCTGCCGGTCGGGGAGCTGTTGGCTGG
CTGGTGGCAGGATATATTGTGGTGTAAACAAATTGACGCTTAGACAACTTAATAACACATTGCGGACGTT
TTTAATGTACTGAATTAACGCCGAATTAATTCGGGGATAGCCCTTTGGTCTTCTGAGACTGTATCTTTGA
TATTCTTGGAGTAGACGAGAGTGTCGTGCTCCACCATGTTGGCAAGCTGCTCTAGCCAATACGCAAACCG
CCTCTCCCCGCGCGTTGGCCGATTCATTAATGCAGCTGGCACGACAGGTTTCCCGACTGGAAAGCGGGCA
GTGAGCGCAACGCAATTAATGTGAGTTAGCTCACTCATTAGGCACCCCAGGCTTTACACTTTATGCTTCC
GGCTCGTATGTTGTGTGGAATTGTGAGCGGATAACAATTTCACACAGGAAACAGCTATGACATGATTACG
